>Addgene plasmid #41909 | CMV Flag ATRwt | addgene full sequence | sequence record 229251 | Addgene NGS Result
ACATTAACCTATAAAAATAGGCGTATCACGAGGCCCTTTCGTCTTCAAGAATTGGTCGATCGACCAATTC
TCATGTTTGACAGCTTATCATCGATAAGCTTGGCTGTGGAATGTGTGTCAGTTAGGGTGTGGAAAGTCCC
CAGGCTCCCCAGCAGGCAGAAGTATGCAAAGCATGCATCTCAATTAGTCAGCAACCAGGTGTGGAAAGTC
CCCAGGCTCCCCAGCAGGCAGAAGTATGCAAAGCATGCATCTCAATTAGTCAGCAACCATAGTCCCGCCC
CTAACTCCGCCCATCCCGCCCCTAACTCCGCCCAGTTCCGCCCATTCTCCGCCCCATGGCTGACTAATTT
TTTTTATTTATGCAGAGGCCGAGGCCGCCTCGGCCTCTGAGCTATTCCAGAAGTAGTGAGGAGGCTTTTT
TGGAGGCCTAGGCTTTTGCAAAAAGCTCCTCGATCGAGGGGCTCGCATCTCTCCTTCACGCGCCCGCCGC
CCTACCTGAGGCCGCCATCCACGCCGGTTGAGTCGCGTTCTGCCGCCTCCCGCCTGTGGTGCCTCCTGAA
CTGCGTCCGCCGTCTAGGTAAGTTTAAAGCTCAGGTCGAGACCGGGCCTTTGTCCGGCGCTCCCTTGGAG
CCTACCTAGACTCAGCCGGCTCTCCACGCTTTGCCTGACCCTGCTTGCTCAACTCTACGTCTTTGTTTCG
TTTTCTGTTCTGCGCCGTTACAGATCCAAGCTCCTCGATCGAGGAACTGAAAAACCAGAAAGTTAACTGG
TAAGTTTAGTCTTTTTGTCTTTTATTTCAGGTCCCGGATCCGGTGGTGGTGCAAATCAAAGAACTGCTCC
TCAGTGGATGTTGCCTTTACTTCTAGGCCTGTACGGAAGTGTTACTTCTGCTCTAAAAGCTGCTCTAGCC
CTCGATCGAGGGCTAGAGCGGCCTACCGCCATGGACTATAAAGATGACGATGACAAGGGCGGCCGCATGG
GGGAACATGGCCTGGAGCTGGCTTCCATGATCCCCGCCCTGCGGGAGCTGGGCAGTGCCACACCAGAGGA
ATATAATACAGTTGTACAGAAGCCAAGACAAATTCTGTGTCAATTCATTGACCGGATACTTACAGATGTA
AATGTTGTTGCTGTAGAACTTGTAAAGAAAACTGACTCTCAGCCAACCTCCGTGATGTTGCTTGATTTCA
TCCAGCATATCATGAAATCCTCCCCACTTATGTTTGTAAATGTGAGTGGAAGCCATGAGGCCAAAGGCAG
TTGTATTGAATTCAGTAATTGGATCATAACGAGACTTCTGCGGATTGCAGCAACTCCCTCCTGTCATTTG
TTACACAAGAAAATCTGTGAAGTCATCTGTTCATTATTATTTCTTTTTAAAAGCAAGAGTCCTGCTATTT
TTGGGGTACTCACAAAAGAATTATTACAACTTTTTGAAGACTTGGTTTACCTCCATAGAAGAAATGTGAT
GGGTCATGCTGTGGAATGGCCAGTGGTCATGAGCCGATTTTTAAGTCAATTAGATGAACACATGGGATAT
TTACAATCAGCTCCTTTGCAGTTGATGAGTATGCAAAATTTAGAATTTATTGAAGTCACTTTATTAATGG
TTCTTACTCGTATTATTGCAATTGTGTTTTTTAGAAGGCAAGAACTCTTACTTTGGCAGATAGGTTGTGT
TCTGCTAGAGTATGGTAGTCCAAAAATTAAATCCCTAGCAATTAGCTTTTTAACAGAACTTTTTCAGCTT
GGAGGACTACCAGCACAACCAGCTAGCACTTTTTTCAGCTCATTTTTGGAATTATTAAAACACCTTGTAG
AAATGGATACTGACCAATTGAAACTCTATGAAGAGCCATTATCAAAGCTGATAAAGACACTATTTCCCTT
TGAAGCAGAAGCTTATAGAAATATTGAACCTGTCTATTTAAATATGCTGCTGGAAAAACTCTGTGTCATG
TTTGAAGACGGTGTGCTCATGCGGCTTAAGTCTGATTTGCTAAAAGCAGCTTTGTGCCATTTACTGCAGT
ATTTCCTTAAATTTGTGCCAGCTGGGTATGAATCTGCTTTACAAGTCAGGAAGGTCTATGTGAGAAATAT
TTGTAAAGCTCTTTTGGATGTGCTTGGAATTGAGGTAGATGCAGAGTACTTGTTGGGCCCACTTTATGCA
GCTTTGAAAATGGAAAGTATGGAAATCATTGAGGAGATTCAATGCCAAACTCAACAGGAAAACCTCAGCA
GTAATAGTGATGGAATATCACCCAAAAGGCGTCGTCTCAGCTCGTCTCTAAACCCTTCTAAAAGAGCACC
AAAACAGACTGAGGAAATTAAACATGTGGACATGAACCAAAAGAGCATATTATGGAGTGCACTGAAACAG
AAAGCTGAATCCCTTCAGATTTCCCTTGAATACAGTGGCCTAAAGAATCCTGTTATTGAGATGTTAGAAG
GAATTGCTGTTGTCTTACAACTGACTGCTCTGTGTACTGTTCATTGTTCTCATCAAAACATGAACTGCCG
TACTTTCAAGGACTGTCAACATAAATCCAAGAAGAAACCTTCTGTAGTGATAACTTGGATGTCATTGGAT
TTTTACACAAAAGTGCTTAAGAGCTGTAGAAGTTTGTTAGAATCTGTTCAGAAACTGGACCTGGAGGCAA
CCATTGATAAGGTGGTGAAAATTTATGATGCTTTGATTTATATGCAAGTAAACAGTTCATTTGAAGATCA
TATCCTGGAAGATTTATGTGGTATGCTCTCACTTCCATGGATTTATTCCCATTCTGATGATGGCTGTTTA
AAGTTGACCACATTTGCCGCTAATCTTCTAACATTAAGCTGTAGGATTTCAGATAGCTATTCACCACAGG
CACAATCACGATGTGTGTTTCTTCTGACTCTGTTTCCAAGAAGAATATTCCTTGAGTGGAGAACAGCAGT
TTACAACTGGGCCCTGCAGAGCTCCCATGAAGTAATCCGGGCTAGTTGTGTTAGTGGATTTTTTATCTTA
TTGCAGCAGCAGAATTCTTGTAACAGAGTTCCCAAGATTCTTATAGATAAAGTCAAAGATGATTCTGACA
TTGTCAAGAAAGAATTTGCTTCTATACTTGGTCAACTTGTCTGTACTCTTCACGGCATGTTTTATCTGAC
AAGTTCTTTAACAGAACCTTTCTCTGAACACGGACATGTGGACCTCTTCTGTAGGAACTTGAAAGCCACT
TCTCAACATGAATGTTCATCTTCTCAACTAAAAGCTTCTGTCTGCAAGCCATTCCTTTTCCTACTGAAAA
AAAAAATACCTAGTCCAGTAAAACTTGCTTTCATAGATAATCTACATCATCTTTGTAAGCATCTTGATTT
TAGAGAAGATGAAACAGATGTAAAAGCAGTTCTTGGAACTTTATTAAATTTAATGGAAGATCCAGACAAA
GATGTTAGAGTGGCTTTTAGTGGAAATATCAAGCACATATTGGAATCCTTGGACTCTGAAGATGGATTTA
TAAAGGAGCTTTTTGTCTTAAGAATGAAGGAAGCATATACACATGCCCAAATATCAAGAAATAATGAGCT
GAAGGATACCTTGATTCTTACAACAGGGGATATTGGAAGGGCCGCAAAAGGAGATTTGGTACCATTTGCA
CTCTTACACTTATTGCATTGTTTGTTATCCAAGTCAGCATCTGTCTCTGGAGCAGCATACACAGAAATTA
GAGCTCTGGTTGCAGCTAAAAGTGTTAAACTGCAAAGTTTTTTCAGCCAGTATAAGAAACCCATCTGTCA
GTTTTTGGTAGAATCCCTTCACTCTAGTCAGATGACAGCACTTCCGAATACTCCATGCCAGAATGCTGAC
GTGCGAAAACAAGATGTGGCTCACCAGAGAGAAATGGCTTTAAATACGTTGTCTGAAATTGCCAACGTTT
TCGACTTTCCTGATCTTAATCGTTTTCTTACTAGGACATTACAAGTTCTACTACCTGATCTTGCTGCCAA
AGCAAGCCCTGCAGCTTCTGCTCTCATTCGAACTTTAGGAAAACAATTAAATGTCAATCGTAGAGAGATT
TTAATAAACAACTTCAAATATATTTTTTCTCATTTGGTCTGTTCTTGTTCCAAAGATGAATTAGAACGTG
CCCTTCATTATCTGAAGAATGAAACAGAAATTGAACTGGGGAGCCTGTTGAGACAAGATTTCCAAGGATT
GCATAATGAATTATTGCTGCGTATTGGAGAACACTATCAACAGGTTTTTAATGGTTTGTCAATACTTGCC
TCATTTGCATCCAGTGATGATCCATATCAGGGCCCGAGAGATATCATATCACCTGAACTGATGGCTGATT
ATTTACAACCCAAATTGTTGGGCATTTTGGCTTTTTTTAACATGCAGTTACTGAGCTCTAGTGTTGGCAT
TGAAGATAAGAAAATGGCCTTGAACAGTTTGATGTCTTTGATGAAGTTAATGGGACCCAAACATGTCAGT
TCTGTGAGGGTGAAGATGATGACCACACTGAGAACTGGCCTTCGATTCAAGGATGATTTTCCTGAATTGT
GTTGCAGAGCTTGGGACTGCTTTGTTCGCTGCCTGGATCATGCTTGTCTGGGCTCCCTTCTCAGTCATGT
AATAGTAGCTTTGTTACCTCTTATACACATCCAGCCTAAAGAAACTGCAGCTATCTTCCACTACCTCATA
ATTGAAAACAGGGATGCTGTGCAAGATTTTCTTCATGAAATATATTTTTTACCTGATCATCCAGAATTAA
AAAAGATAAAAGCCGTTCTCCAGGAATACAGAAAGGAGACCTCTGAGAGCACTGATCTTCAGACAACTCT
TCAGCTCTCTATGAAGGCCATTCAACATGAAAATGTCGATGTTCGTATTCATGCTCTTACAAGCTTGAAG
GAAACCTTGTATAAAAATCAGGAAAAACTGATAAAGTATGCAACAGACAGTGAAACAGTAGAACCTATTA
TCTCACAGTTGGTGACAGTGCTTTTGAAAGGTTGCCAAGATGCAAACTCTCAAGCTCGGTTGCTCTGTGG
GGAATGTTTAGGGGAATTGGGGGCGATAGATCCAGGTCGATTAGATTTCTCAACAACTGAAACTCAAGGA
AAAGATTTTACATTTGTGACTGGAGTAGAAGATTCAAGCTTTGCCTATGGATTATTGATGGAGCTAACAA
GAGCTTACCTTGCGTACGCTGATAATAGCCGAGCTCAAGATTCAGCTGCCTATGCCATTCAGGAGTTGCT
TTCTATTTATGACTGTAGAGAGATGGAGACCAACGGCCCAGGTCACCAATTGTGGAGGAGATTTCCTGAG
CATGTTCGGGAAATACTAGAACCTCATCTAAATACCAGATACAAGAGTTCTCAGAAGTCAACCGATTGGT
CTGGAGTAAAGAAGCCAATTTACTTAAGTAAATTGGGTAGTAACTTTGCAGAATGGTCAGCATCTTGGGC
AGGTTATCTTATTACAAAGGTTCGACATGATCTTGCCAGTAAAATTTTCACCTGCTGTAGCATTATGATG
AAGCATGATTTCAAAGTGACCATCTATCTTCTTCCACATATTCTGGTGTATGTCTTACTGGGTTGTAATC
AAGAAGATCAGCAGGAGGTTTATGCAGAAATTATGGCAGTTCTAAAGCATGACGATCAGCATACCATAAA
TACCCAAGACATTGCATCTGATCTGTGTCAACTCAGTACACAGACTGTGTTCTCCATGCTTGACCATCTC
ACACAGTGGGCAAGGCACAAATTTCAGGCACTGAAAGCTGAGAAATGTCCACACAGCAAATCAAACAGAA
ATAAGGTAGACTCAATGGTATCTACTGTGGATTATGAAGACTATCAGAGTGTAACCCGTTTTCTAGACCT
CATACCCCAGGATACTCTGGCAGTAGCTTCCTTTCGCTCCAAAGCATACACACGAGCTGTAATGCACTTT
GAATCATTTATTACAGAAAAGAAGCAAAATATTCAGGAACATCTTGGATTTTTACAGAAATTGTATGCTG
CTATGCATGAACCTGATGGAGTGGCCGGAGTCAGTGCAATTAGAAAGGCAGAACCATCTCTAAAAGAACA
GATCCTTGAACATGAAAGCCTTGGCTTGCTGAGGGATGCCACTGCTTGTTATGACAGGGCTATTCAGCTA
GAACCAGACCAGATCATTCATTATCATGGTGTAGTAAAGTCCATGTTAGGTCTTGGTCAGCTGTCTACTG
TTATCACTCAGGTGAATGGAGTGCATGCTAACAGGTCCGAGTGGACAGATGAATTAAACACGTACAGAGT
GGAAGCAGCTTGGAAATTGTCACAGTGGGATTTGGTGGAAAACTATTTGGCAGCAGATGGAAAATCTACA
ACATGGAGTGTCAGACTGGGACAGCTATTATTATCAGCCAAAAAAAGAGATATCACAGCTTTTTATGACT
CACTGAAACTAGTGAGAGCAGAACAAATTGTACCTCTTTCAGCTGCAAGCTTTGAAAGAGGCTCCTACCA
ACGAGGATATGAATATATTGTGAGATTGCACATGTTATGTGAGTTGGAGCATAGCATCAAACCACTTTTC
CAGCATTCTCCAGGTGACAGTTCTCAAGAAGATTCTCTAAACTGGGTAGCTCGACTAGAAATGACCCAGA
ATTCCTACAGAGCCAAGGAGCCTATCCTGGCTCTCCGGAGGGCTTTACTAAGCCTCAACAAAAGACCAGA
TTACAATGAAATGGTTGGAGAATGCTGGCTGCAGAGTGCCAGGGTAGCTAGAAAGGCTGGTCACCACCAG
ACAGCCTACAATGCTCTCCTTAATGCAGGGGAATCACGACTCGCTGAACTGTACGTGGAAAGGGCAAAGT
GGCTCTGGTCCAAGGGTGATGTTCACCAGGCACTAATTGTTCTTCAAAAAGGTGTTGAATTATGTTTTCC
TGAAAATGAAACCCCACCTGAGGGTAAGAACATGTTAATCCATGGTCGAGCTATGCTACTAGTGGGCCGA
TTTATGGAAGAAACAGCTAACTTTGAAAGCAATGCAATTATGAAAAAATATAAGGATGTGACCGCGTGCC
TGCCAGAATGGGAGGATGGGCATTTTTACCTTGCCAAGTACTATGACAAATTGATGCCCATGGTCACAGA
CAACAAAATGGAAAAGCAAGGTGATCTCATCCGGTATATAGTTCTTCATTTTGGCAGATCTCTACAATAT
GGAAATCAGTTCATATATCAGTCAATGCCACGAATGTTAACTCTATGGCTTGATTATGGTACAAAGGCAT
ATGAATGGGAAAAAGCTGGCCGCTCCGATCGTGTACAAATGAGGAATGATTTGGGTAAAATAAACAAGGT
TATCACAGAGCATACAAACTATTTAGCTCCATATCAATTTTTGACTGCTTTTTCACAATTGATCTCTCGA
ATTTGTCATTCTCACGATGAAGTTTTTGTTGTCTTGATGGAAATAATAGCCAAAGTATTTCTAGCCTATC
CTCAACAAGCAATGTGGATGATGACAGCTGTGTCAAAGTCATCTTATCCCATGCGTGTGAACAGATGCAA
GGAAATCCTCAATAAAGCTATTCATATGAAAAAATCCTTAGAGAAGTTTGTTGGAGATGCAACTCGCCTA
ACAGATAAGCTTCTAGAATTGTGCAATAAACCGGTTGATGGAAGTAGTTCCACATTAAGCATGAGCACTC
ATTTTAAAATGCTTAAAAAGCTGGTAGAAGAAGCAACATTTAGTGAAATCCTCATTCCTCTACAATCAGT
CATGATACCTACACTTCCATCAATTCTGGGTACCCATGCTAACCATGCTAGCCATGAACCATTTCCTGGA
CATTGGGCCTATATTGCAGGGTTTGATGATATGGTGGAAATTCTTGCTTCTCTTCAGAAACCAAAGAAGA
TTTCTTTAAAAGGCTCAGATGGAAAGTTCTACATCATGATGTGTAAGCCAAAAGATGACCTGAGAAAGGA
TTGTAGACTAATGGAATTCAATTCCTTGATTAATAAGTGCTTAAGAAAAGATGCAGAGTCTCGTAGAAGA
GAACTTCATATTCGAACATATGCAGTTATTCCACTAAATGATGAATGTGGGATTATTGAATGGGTGAACA
ACACTGCTGGTTTGAGACCTATTCTGACCAAACTATATAAAGAAAAGGGAGTGTATATGACAGGAAAAGA
ACTTCGCCAGTGTATGCTACCAAAGTCAGCAGCTTTATCTGAAAAACTCAAAGTATTCCGAGAATTTCTC
CTGCCCAGGCATCCTCCTATTTTTCATGAGTGGTTTCTGAGAACATTCCCTGATCCTACATCATGGTACA
GTAGTAGATCAGCTTACTGCCGTTCCACTGCAGTAATGTCAATGGTTGGTTATATTCTGGGGCTTGGAGA
CCGTCATGGTGAAAATATTCTCTTTGATTCTTTGACTGGTGAATGCGTACATGTAGATTTCAATTGTCTT
TTCAATAAGGGAGAAACCTTTGAAGTTCCAGAAATTGTGCCATTTCGCCTGACTCATAATATGGTTAATG
GAATGGGTCCTATGGGAACAGAGGGTCTTTTTCGAAGAGCATGTGAAGTTACAATGAGGCTGATGCGTGA
TCAGCGAGAGCCTTTAATGAGTGTCTTAAAGACTTTTCTACATGATCCTCTTGTGGAATGGAGTAAACCA
GTGAAAGGGCATTCCAAAGCGCCACTGAATGAAACTGGAGAAGTTGTCAATGAAAAGGCCAAGACCCATG
TTCTTGACATTGAGCAGCGACTACAAGGTGTAATCAAGACTCGAAATAGAGTGACAGGACTGCCGTTATC
TATTGAAGGACATGTGCATTACCTTATACAGGAAGCTACTGATGAAAACTTACTATGCCAGATGTATCTT
GGTTGGACTCCATATATGTGAAATGAAATTATGTAAAAGAATATGTTAATAATCTAAAAGTAATGCATTT
GGTATGAATCTGTGGTTGTATCTGTTCAATTCTAAAGTACAACATAAATTTACGTTCTCAGCAACTGTTA
TTTCTCTCTGATCATTAATTATATGTAAAATAATATACATTCACTCGTGCCGAATTCGGCACGAGAATTG
GCACTGATGAGGATTTAGCGCACTCTTCTATCAGGTTTGGAATTGGCCGCTTCACTACAGAGGAGGAAGT
GGACTACACAGTGGAGAAATGCATTCAGCATGTGAAGCGTCTTCGAGAAATGAGCCCTCTCTGGGAGATG
GTTCAGGATGGCATTGACCTCAAGAGCATCAAGTGGACCCAACACTAGAAGAATAGGGCCCTGACTTTGT
GCTGGTCTGGCCCTCGTGCCGCTCGTGCCGAATTCCTGCAGCCCGGGGGATCCCCTAGGGCGGCCGCGAG
GTGACCGAATTCTAGATATCACTAGTGGTACCGAATTCCTGATTGATTGACCGGATCCAGACATGATAAG
ATACATTGATGAGTTTGGACAAACCACAACTAGAATGCAGTGAAAAAAATGCTTTATTTGTGAAATTTGT
GATGCTATTGCTTTATTTGTAACCATTATAAGCTGCAATAAACAAGTTAACAACAACAATTGCATTCATT
TTATGTTTCAGGTTCAGGGGGAGGTGTGGGAGGTTTTTTAAAGCAAGTAAAACCTCTACAAATGTGGTAT
GGCTGATTATGATCCGGCTGCCTCGCGCGTTTCGGTGATGACGGTGAAAACCTCTGACACATGCAGCTCC
CGGAGACGGTCACAGCTTGTCTGTAAGCGGATGCCGGGAGCAGACAAGCCCGTCAGGGCGCGTCAGCGGG
TGTTGGCGGGTGTCGGGGCGCAGCCATGACCCAGTCACGTAGCGATAGCGGAGTGTATACTGGCTTAACT
ATGCGGCATCAGAGCAGATTGTACTGAGAGTGCACCATATGCGGTGTGAAATACCGCACAGATGCGTAAG
GAGAAAATACCGCATCAGGCGCTCTTCCGCTTCCTCGCTCACTGACTCGCTGCGCTCGGTCGTTCGGCTG
CGGCGAGCGGTATCAGCTCACTCAAAGGCGGTAATACGGTTATCCACAGAATCAGGGGATAACGCAGGAA
AGAACATGTGAGCAAAAGGCCAGCAAAAGGCCAGGAACCGTAAAAAGGCCGCGTTGCTGGCGTTTTTCCA
TAGGCTCCGCCCCCCTGACGAGCATCACAAAAATCGACGCTCAAGTCAGAGGTGGCGAAACCCGACAGGA
CTATAAAGATACCAGGCGTTTCCCCCTGGAAGCTCCCTCGTGCGCTCTCCTGTTCCGACCCTGCCGCTTA
CCGGATACCTGTCCGCCTTTCTCCCTTCGGGAAGCGTGGCGCTTTCTCATAGCTCACGCTGTAGGTATCT
CAGTTCGGTGTAGGTCGTTCGCTCCAAGCTGGGCTGTGTGCACGAACCCCCCGTTCAGCCCGACCGCTGC
GCCTTATCCGGTAACTATCGTCTTGAGTCCAACCCGGTAAGACACGACTTATCGCCACTGGCAGCAGCCA
CTGGTAACAGGATTAGCAGAGCGAGGTATGTAGGCGGTGCTACAGAGTTCTTGAAGTGGTGGCCTAACTA
CGGCTACACTAGAAGGACAGTATTTGGTATCTGCGCTCTGCTGAAGCCAGTTACCTTCGGAAAAAGAGTT
GGTAGCTCTTGATCCGGCAAACAAACCACCGCTGGTAGCGGTGGTTTTTTTGTTTGCAAGCAGCAGATTA
CGCGCAGAAAAAAAGGATCTCAAGAAGATCCTTTGATCTTTTCTACGGGGTCTGACGCTCAGTGGAACGA
AAACTCACGTTAAGGGATTTTGGTCATGAGATTATCAAAAAGGATCTTCACCTAGATCCTTTTAAATTAA
AAATGAAGTTTTAAATCAATCTAAAGTATATATGAGTAAACTTGGTCTGACAGTTACCAATGCTTAATCA
GTGAGGCACCTATCTCAGCGATCTGTCTATTTCGTTCATCCATAGTTGCCTGACTCCCCGTCGTGTAGAT
AACTACGATACGGGAGGGCTTACCATCTGGCCCCAGTGCTGCAATGATACCGCGAGACCCACGCTCACCG
GCTCCAGATTTATCAGCAATAAACCAGCCAGCCGGAAGGGCCGAGCGCAGAAGTGGTCCTGCAACTTTAT
CCGCCTCCATCCAGTCTATTAATTGTTGCCGGGAAGCTAGAGTAAGTAGTTCGCCAGTTAATAGTTTGCG
CAACGTTGTTGCCATTGCTGCAGGCATCGTGGTGTCACGCTCGTCGTTTGGTATGGCTTCATTCAGCTCC
GGTTCCCAACGATCAAGGCGAGTTACATGATCCCCCATGTTGTGCAAAAAAGCGGTTAGCTCCTTCGGTC
CTCCGATCGTTGTCAGAAGTAAGTTGGCCGCAGTGTTATCACTCATGGTTATGGCAGCACTGCATAATTC
TCTTACTGTCATGCCATCCGTAAGATGCTTTTCTGTGACTGGTGAGTACTCAACCAAGTCATTCTGAGAA
TAGTGTATGCGGCGACCGAGTTGCTCTTGCCCGGCGTCAACACGGGATAATACCGCGCCACATAGCAGAA
CTTTAAAAGTGCTCATCATTGGAAAACGTTCTTCGGGGCGAAAACTCTCAAGGATCTTACCGCTGTTGAG
ATCCAGTTCGATGTAACCCACTCGTGCACCCAACTGATCTTCAGCATCTTTTACTTTCACCAGCGTTTCT
GGGTGAGCAAAAACAGGAAGGCAAAATGCCGCAAAAAAGGGAATAAGGGCGACACGGAAATGTTGAATAC
TCATACTCTTCCTTTTTCAATATTATTGAAGCATTTATCAGGGTTATTGTCTCATGAGCGGATACATATT
TGAATGTATTTAGAAAAATAAACAAATAGGGGTTCCGCGCACATTTCCCCGAAAAGTGCCACCTGACGTC
TAAGAAACCATTATTATCATG
Features (pLannotate 1.2.2; 14 found; start..end, strand, type, name):
     77..101     +  promoter       tet promoter (fragment): E. coli promoter for tetracycline efflux protein gene
    113..442     +  promoter       SV40 promoter: SV40 enhancer and early promoter
    458..726     +  LTR            5' LTR (truncated): truncated 5' long terminal repeat (LTR) from human T-cell leukemia virus (HTLV) type 1
    770..866     +  intron         SV40 intron: modified SV40 intron with splice donor and acceptor sites
    977..8908    +  CDS            ATR: ATR_HUMAN - Also known as FRP1. Experimental evidence at protein level: Swiss-Prot protein existence level 1. Serine/threonine protein kinase which activates checkpoint signaling upon genotoxic stresses such as ionizing radiation (IR), ultraviolet light (UV), or DNA replication stalling, thereby acting as a DNA damage sensor. Recognizes the substrate consensus sequence [ST]- Q. Phosphorylates BRCA1, CHEK1, MCM2, RAD17, RPA2, SMC1 and p53/TP53, which collectively inhibit DNA replication and mitosis and promote DNA repair, recombination and apoptosis. Phosphorylates 'Ser-139' of histone variant
   9097..9285    +  CDS            NFS1 (fragment): NFS1_HUMAN - Also known as NIFS. Experimental evidence at protein level: Swiss-Prot protein existence level 1. Catalyzes the removal of elemental sulfur from cysteine to produce alanine. It supplies the inorganic sulfur for iron-sulfur (Fe- S) clusters. May be involved in the biosynthesis of molybdenum cofactor. From Homo sapiens (Human).
   9339..9368    -  misc_feature   MCS (fragment): pBluescript multiple cloning site
   9434..9568    -  polyA_signal   SV40 poly(A) signal: SV40 polyadenylation signal
   9591..9674    -  CDS            large T antigen (fragment): large T antigen from SV40 (simian virus 40)
   9677..9717    +  CDS            rop (fragment): Rop protein, which maintains plasmids at low copy number; rop
   9819..9959    +  misc_feature   bom: basis of mobility region from pBR322
  10145..10733   -  rep_origin     ori: high-copy-number ColE1/pMB1/pBR322/pUC origin of replication
  10904..11764   -  CDS            AmpR: β-lactamase; bla; confers resistance to ampicillin, carbenicillin, and related antibiotics
  11765..11869   -  promoter       AmpR promoter: bla
