[The description below was written by a language model from this plasmid's Addgene catalogue record and pLannotate feature annotations shown in this document.]
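Description:
CMV Flag ATRwt is a mammalian expression plasmid of about 11.9 kb carrying the full-length wild-type human ATR serine/threonine kinase, recorded as bearing an N-terminal FLAG epitope tag. It is propagated in E. coli through a ColE1/pMB1-type origin with an adjacent pBR322 bom region, and is selected with ampicillin through the β-lactamase gene and its own promoter. No mammalian selection marker appears in the feature table.

The record is not internally consistent about the expression cassette. The name implies a CMV promoter and the catalogue lists pCDNA3.1 as the backbone, but the promoter field says SRα, and the sequenced features agree with that field. An SV40 enhancer/early promoter is followed by a truncated HTLV-1 5' LTR segment and a modified SV40 intron, which together form the composite SRα promoter. No CMV promoter, BGH polyadenylation signal, f1 origin or neomycin cassette typical of pcDNA3.1 is annotated, so the plasmid looks like an SRα-type vector rather than pcDNA3.1. The ATR open reading frame lies downstream of the intron. The FLAG tag itself is not annotated, though it may sit in the short unannotated stretch just upstream. Beyond the coding sequence are a small fragment matching human NFS1, a remnant of a pBluescript polylinker and an SV40 poly(A) signal annotated on the opposite strand. Short tet promoter, rop and large T antigen fragments appear to be backbone remnants.

ATR is a DNA-damage and replication-stress checkpoint kinase that phosphorylates substrates such as CHEK1, BRCA1, RPA2 and p53. This construct is suited to transient expression of epitope-tagged wild-type ATR in mammalian cells for detection, immunoprecipitation and checkpoint signalling studies, including its partnership with ATRIP.
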