Addgene plasmid #41909: CMV Flag ATRwt
Depositing lab: Stephen Elledge. Depositing organization: Baylor College of Medicine. Publication: ATR and ATRIP: partners in checkpoint signaling. Cortez D, Guntuku S, Qin J, Elledge SJ. Science. 2001 Nov 23;294(5547):1713-6. 10.1126/science.1065521 PubMed 11721054.
Backbone
  Vector backbone: pCDNA3.1
  Backbone manufacturer: Invitrogen
  Backbone size w/o insert (bp): 5000
  Vector type: Mammalian Expression
Growth in bacteria
  Bacterial resistance: Ampicillin, 100 μg/mL
  Growth temperature: 37°C
  Growth strain: DH5alpha
  Copy number: Unknown
Gene/Insert
  Gene/Insert name: ATR ATR serine/threonine kinase
  Species: H. sapiens (human)
  Entrez Gene: ATR (a.k.a. FCTCS, FRP1, MEC1, SCKL, SCKL1)
  Promoter: SRa
  Tag / fusion protein: FLAG (N terminal on insert)
  Cloning method: Unknown
  Sequencing primers: 5′ SV40pro-F
Terms and licenses: Academic/Nonprofit Terms; Industry Terms: Not Available to Industry
How to cite: CMV Flag ATRwt was a gift from Stephen Elledge (Addgene plasmid # 41909 ; http://n2t.net/addgene:41909 ; RRID:Addgene_41909)
